Addgene plasmid #226248: pRSF_ApyADO
Purpose: Production of ApyA peptide modified by the B12-rSAM enzyme ApyD and the cytochrome P450 enzyme ApyO
Depositing lab: Wilfred van der Donk. Depositing organization: University of Illinois at Urbana-Champaign. Publication: Biosynthesis of Macrocyclic Peptides with C-Terminal beta-Amino-alpha-keto Acid Groups by Three Different Metalloenzymes. Nguyen DT, Zhu L, Gray DL, Woods TJ, Padhi C, Flatt KM, Mitchell DA, van der Donk WA. ACS Cent Sci. 2024 Apr 11;10(5):1022-1032. doi: 10.1021/acscentsci.4c00088. eCollection 2024 May 22. PubMed 38799663.
Backbone
  Vector backbone: pRSF
  Vector type: Bacterial Expression
Growth in bacteria
  Bacterial resistance: Kanamycin, 50 μg/mL
  Growth temperature: 37°C
  Growth strain: DH5alpha
  Copy number: High Copy
Gene/Insert 1
  Gene/Insert name: His6_ApyA
  Species: Burkholderia thailandensis E264, codon optimized for E.coli expression
  Tag / fusion protein: Hexa-Histidine (N terminal on insert)
Gene/Insert 2
  Gene/Insert name: ApyD
  Species: Burkholderia thailandensis E264, codon optimized for E.coli expression
Gene/Insert 3
  Gene/Insert name: ApyO
  Species: Burkholderia thailandensis E264, codon optimized for E.coli expression
Terms and licenses: Academic/Nonprofit Terms; Industry Terms: Not Available to Industry
How to cite: pRSF_ApyADO was a gift from Wilfred van der Donk (Addgene plasmid # 226248 ; http://n2t.net/addgene:226248 ; RRID:Addgene_226248)
