[The description below was written by a language model from this plasmid's Addgene catalogue record and pLannotate feature annotations shown in this document.]
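Description:
pRSF_ApyADO is a 7,170-nt bacterial expression plasmid built on a pRSF backbone for co-producing a peptide substrate and two of its tailoring enzymes in E. coli. It replicates from the RSF1030 origin, which is compatible with other common origins and so allows the plasmid to be maintained alongside additional plasmids in the same cell. It is listed as high copy. Selection is by kanamycin, through an aminoglycoside phosphotransferase gene (aph(3')-Ia). A lacI gene under its own promoter supplies lac repressor. The short TcR, S-Tag and SET1 fragments in the annotation appear to be backbone remnants or partial matches rather than functional elements.

The payload consists of three genes from Burkholderia thailandensis E264, all codon optimized for E. coli. They encode the precursor peptide ApyA with an N-terminal hexahistidine tag, the B12-dependent radical SAM enzyme ApyD, and the cytochrome P450 ApyO. The feature table shows a T7 promoter with an adjacent lac operator and the phage T7 gene 10 ribosome binding site upstream of a roughly 3.6 kb unannotated stretch, which ends at a T7 terminator. This stretch presumably holds the three coding sequences. The inserts themselves are not annotated, so their order and whether internal promoters or ribosome binding sites separate them are not stated. Expression would require a host supplying T7 RNA polymerase and would be inducible with IPTG.

The stated purpose is to produce ApyA peptide modified in vivo by ApyD and ApyO. The His tag allows affinity recovery of the modified product, supporting studies of macrocyclic peptide biosynthesis by metalloenzymes.
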