Features (pLannotate 1.2.2; 15 found; start..end, strand, type, name):
    219..283     -  CDS            TcR (fragment): tetracycline efflux protein; tet; confers resistance to tetracycline
    298..319     -  protein_bind   CAP binding site: CAP binding activates transcription in the presence of cAMP. E. coli catabolite activator protein
    332..1414    -  CDS            lacI: lac repressor; lacI; The lac repressor binds to the lac operator to inhibit transcription in E. coli. This inhibition can be relieved by adding lactose or isopropyl-β-D-thiogalactopyranoside (IPTG).
   1415..1492    -  promoter       lacI promoter: lacI
   1500..1535    -  CDS            TcR (fragment): tetracycline efflux protein; tet; confers resistance to tetracycline
   1538..1556    +  promoter       T7 promoter: promoter for bacteriophage T7 RNA polymerase
   1557..1581    +  protein_bind   lac operator: The lac repressor binds to the lac operator to inhibit transcription in E. coli. This inhibition can be relieved by adding lactose or isopropyl-β-D-thiogalactopyranoside (IPTG). lac repressor encoded by lacI
   1596..1618    +  RBS            RBS: efficient ribosome binding site from bacteriophage T7 gene 10 (Olins and Rangwala, 1989)
   5261..5302    +  CDS            S-Tag (fragment): affinity and epitope tag derived from pancreatic ribonuclease A
   5332..5349    +  CDS            SET1 (fragment): solubility-enhancement tag derived from T7 phage gene 10B
   5357..5404    +  terminator     T7 terminator: transcription terminator for bacteriophage T7 RNA polymerase
   5568..5625    +  promoter       AmpR promoter (fragment): bla
   5634..6449    -  CDS            KanR: aminoglycoside phosphotransferase; aph(3')-Ia; confers resistance to kanamycin in bacteria or G418 (Geneticin®) in eukaryotes
   6450..6541    -  promoter       AmpR promoter: bla
   6557..136     -  rep_origin     RSF ori (across the origin): Plasmids containing the RSF 1030 origin of replication can be propagated in E. coli cells that contain additional plasmids with compatible origins.
>Addgene plasmid #226248 | pRSF_ApyADO | addgene full sequence | sequence record 450058 | Addgene NGS Result
CAACCCACTTACCTTGGTTCAAAGAGTTGGTAGCTCAGCGAACCTTGAGAAAACCACCGTTGGTAGCGGT
GGTTTTTCTTTATTTATGAGATGATGAATCAATCGGTCTATCAAGTCAACGAACAGCTATTCCGTTACTC
TAGATTTCAGTGCAATTTATCTCTTCAAATGTAGCACCTGAAGTCAGCCCCATACGATATAAGTTGTAAT
TCTCATGTTAGTCATGCCCCGCGCCCACCGGAAGGAGCTGACTGGGTTGAAGGCTCTCAAGGGCATCGGT
CGAGATCCCGGTGCCTAATGAGTGAGCTAACTTACATTAATTGCGTTGCGCTCACTGCCCGCTTTCCAGT
CGGGAAACCTGTCGTGCCAGCTGCATTAATGAATCGGCCAACGCGCGGGGAGAGGCGGTTTGCGTATTGG
GCGCCAGGGTGGTTTTTCTTTTCACCAGTGAGACGGGCAACAGCTGATTGCCCTTCACCGCCTGGCCCTG
AGAGAGTTGCAGCAAGCGGTCCACGCTGGTTTGCCCCAGCAGGCGAAAATCCTGTTTGATGGTGGTTAAC
GGCGGGATATAACATGAGCTGTCTTCGGTATCGTCGTATCCCACTACCGAGATGTCCGCACCAACGCGCA
GCCCGGACTCGGTAATGGCGCGCATTGCGCCCAGCGCCATCTGATCGTTGGCAACCAGCATCGCAGTGGG
AACGATGCCCTCATTCAGCATTTGCATGGTTTGTTGAAAACCGGACATGGCACTCCAGTCGCCTTCCCGT
TCCGCTATCGGCTGAATTTGATTGCGAGTGAGATATTTATGCCAGCCAGCCAGACGCAGACGCGCCGAGA
CAGAACTTAATGGGCCCGCTAACAGCGCGATTTGCTGGTGACCCAATGCGACCAGATGCTCCACGCCCAG
TCGCGTACCGTCTTCATGGGAGAAAATAATACTGTTGATGGGTGTCTGGTCAGAGACATCAAGAAATAAC
GCCGGAACATTAGTGCAGGCAGCTTCCACAGCAATGGCATCCTGGTCATCCAGCGGATAGTTAATGATCA
GCCCACTGACGCGTTGCGCGAGAAGATTGTGCACCGCCGCTTTACAGGCTTCGACGCCGCTTCGTTCTAC
CATCGACACCACCACGCTGGCACCCAGTTGATCGGCGCGAGATTTAATCGCCGCGACAATTTGCGACGGC
GCGTGCAGGGCCAGACTGGAGGTGGCAACGCCAATCAGCAACGACTGTTTGCCCGCCAGTTGTTGTGCCA
CGCGGTTGGGAATGTAATTCAGCTCCGCCATCGCCGCTTCCACTTTTTCCCGCGTTTTCGCAGAAACGTG
GCTGGCCTGGTTCACCACGCGGGAAACGGTCTGATAAGAGACACCGGCATACTCTGCGACATCGTATAAC
GTTACTGGTTTCACATTCACCACCCTGAATTGACTCTCTTCCGGGCGCTATCATGCCATACCGCGAAAGG
TTTTGCGCCATTCGATGGTGTCCGGGATCTCGACGCTCTCCCTTATGCGACTCCTGCATTAGGAAATTAA
TACGACTCACTATAGGGGAATTGTGAGCGGATAACAATTCCCCTGTAGAAATAATTTTGTTTAACTTTAA
TAAGGAGATATACCATGGGCAGCAGCCATCACCATCATCACCACAGCCAGATGGCGACCAAACCAAAAAA
GACCAAGGGCGTGAGCGTATCTATTGAAGGGAAATTACCGAAAATGACGTTAGATATGCCTGTCGATGCA
AAAAAAATCAAAGCTATTCAGAAATGTCTGGAGAACGGTAAACTCACCATTACCATGTCTAAAGTAGATC
TGGCAGGCGGTCGTATGGGGGAAGGTTATCTGTACGATTGAGATTCAAGGAGATATACCATGAAACTGTT
GCTGGTTGATAACTTGGTAATGCCGGAGGAGGGCTCGCTGGCATATTTGGACGTGCATCCGCATCTGGGA
CTGCTGGCGCTGGCGGCCGTCGCAGAAGCAGACGGTCACCGCGTGCAAATTTACGATCCGAAACGCCTGA
TTCGTGATGGCACACTGGCTTATGATGCCACCCTTTATGAACGCGCATCTCAAGCGATTCTGGCAGCGCG
TCCTGATGGCGTCGGTTTCACTGCACTGGGCTGTTCCTTCCTGTTCGCGTTGAATGTGGCGGCGTTACTG
AAACGTCGCGAACCCGATCTGCCGGTGTTGCTGGGCGGTCCGCACGCGACCATGCTGCATCGCCAGATTC
TCGAACGTTTTCCGCAGTTTGATATCATCGTTCGCTATGAAGCCGATGAAATTCTGCCGGCCGTCCTCGA
TTGCCTGCCACACCGCACCTTCGACGTGATCCCTGGCCTGAGTTGGCGTGCAACCGGTCGCGGCAGCCCG
CTTCGGTTCACGGATGGCAAGCCGAAAGTTGAGGATCTGGACCTGCTGCCCATCGCTAGTTACGACCATT
ATCCGGTTGAAGAACTGGGACTGTCGATGCTGCGTATCGAAGCCGGCCGCGGCTGCCCATTTGCGTGCAC
CTTTTGTTCCACGGCCGGTTTCTTTCAGCGTTCCTTCCGCCTGAAGTCCGCTGAACGGCTGGTGCGTGAA
CTTGATATCTTACACCAACGTTACCGTGTCTCCGATTTCAAACTGGATCATGATATGTTTACTGTGAATC
GTCGTAAAGTCATGGAATTCTGTGAAGCGGTTGCAGGTCGTGATTATCGCTGGCGTGCCTCGGCCCGCAT
CGACTGTGTGGATGAAGCCCTGCTGAAGAAAATGGCGGATGCGGGTTGCGTTAACCTGTACTTTGGTGTT
GAAACAGGTTCAGAACGCATGCAGAAACTGTGTAAAAAGCGTCTGGATCTTCAACGTGTGGAGCCAATCC
TGGCGGCCGCGGACAGCTTCGGCATTGAAACCACCGCCTCGTTCATCACCGGCTACCCGGAAGAAACGGG
TGAAGATCAAGACGATACGCTCGATATGATTGGCCGCTGCGCCCGTCGTGCTAGTTGTCTGACCCAGCTG
CATATGCTGGCGCCGGAACCGGGGACGCCGTTGTTCGACGAACGCGGCGCGGAAATCGCGTATGACGGTT
GTGGCGGTCCCTATAACACGCGTTTATTATCTAGCTCAGATGAACGTGCGGTACTCGGTCACCCTGATAT
TTTCCAGACTTACTACCACTATCCGGCAGCTTTACCGCGTGCACGTTATATCTTTGCTGTTGGGGCTGCC
GATCTCCTGCGTCGTGTGGGTCCAGTAATTTTTGCGTATGCGCTGCGTGGATTCGGCGGCCGTCTGTCCA
CTCTGATTAGTGCGTGGCGCCAGTTCGCCGACGAGACCAGTCCGGGAGCCCCGGCGGACGCAGCGGGTCT
GGAAGCGTTTATCGCTGCTCGTTTTGGCCGGGGCCACCACCTGCATAGTCTGTTCCGTTATGCGTTGCGC
CTGTACGCCGCCCGTGCCCCTGCAGATGTGATCGTCGAAGGTCCATATGAGCCAGATCGTCCATGCATGC
TTGCTGAAAACGTCGGGTTGTTGGAAGACATTCACAATTGTGATGCCTTGGTTGATCGTATTCGCCGTTC
AACCGAAGGCGCCCCGATGCTGGGCGATGCCGATGTCGGGGGCTTGGGCACGTATATCGTGCAGGGTCAC
GGCGAAGCCGCCACAGGTTACTGGGTCGAATCCGGTATTGCGACTCTGCTGGATCTGTTTCGTTCTCCTC
GTAGTTGCCGGGCTGTGGCGCAATGGCTGGCAGACGCAACGCGTAACGATGGCATTGATGCCAGCATCTT
TGAACCTCTGCTCCGCCGCGGTATTCTCGTGAGCGCAGGGTAAGATTCAAGGAGATATACCATGAACGGT
CTCCCGCCTTCTCTGCCTCGTGTGGACTCAACAGAAAGCCTGTTCGCGGAGCCTTTAGCATTCTTAGCGC
AAGCCCGTTCTCGTCACGGAGACGTGTTCGTTATGCGCGAGCACGGCCCCATCTTTTCCCGCGCATCGGA
TTGTTCGGGTGTCATTGCTGTCTTTGGAGAGCACCGTTTACGTCAAATCCTTACGGACATCGACAACTTC
GCGTTACCGATGAGTGCCGCCGCCAAGATGGCATTACCTAAGAACCTCGTCAATTTAAACCGTGGCCTGC
ATAGTATGCGCGAGCCGGAGCATGGTCGTCACAAGCGTTTGCTTACCGGTACAATTAACCGCGAGCTCTT
TGACGCCCACCGTTTCGAAATTCGCGCAGCGCTCAACCGCTTTTGTGAAATGCTCAAGGTAGATCGCCGT
ATCAGTGTGGTGAGCCGTATGCGCGAGCTGACGGTCGAGATGGCATCTCATATCTTTCTGGGTGCACAAT
GTCAGGAAGACGATGAGTTGGCGTTTCTTCTTTCAGCCTATTTCACCCTGCGCCGCGAGGCTAGCTCATT
AAACGCTCGTGACCCGTTGCTTTATCGTGACGAGCTGATCGGTGTGGGACAACAGCTGGACCGCACATTA
CGCGAACGTATCCGCCGCTATCGTAAACGCCCCGTCGACGCCCGCGCCGGTCTGTTACAGCGTCTTGCTA
CGGCAGGTCCGCCGGGCTCGCCTGCGTTGTCGGAAGATGAAATTGTGGGTCACGCCAACGTAATGTTCGT
GTCTTCCACGGAGCCGGTTGCCATGTCTCTTACGTGGTTGTTGCTGGTCTTAAGTCAACTGCCTGACTTA
CGTCGTGCGCTGCGTGCGGAGATCGCGGACCGTGCGTCTATGCCGGCCAGTACTAATGGCGCGTCGTGGT
TAGAGAACGTTGTCAACGAGACGTTGCGCTTATTGACCCCAAATGCCCTGATGGTCCGCGCCACAACACG
CGCAGTGTCACTGCAAGGTGTTGCACTCCCGGCCCGCTGTGAGATTGTGGTATGTCCATTTCTGGCTCAC
CGCGAGGCCAAACCATTTCCCGACCCCCACGCATTCTCACCATCGCGCTGGGAGACCGCGCGTCCCAGTC
CTTATGAGTACTTTCCTTTCGGGGCGGGCGGACACTTCTGTGCGGGGCGTAATTTGGCCCTCTCACTTAT
TCGCGAAGTGTTGTCGACGCTGTTAAGCCGTTTCGATTTCGTTCTTGACGGTGAGCAAAGCATCGACTGG
CGCATTCATATTATGCTGATGCCCAAGGGAGACCCGGCTTTGATTGCTCACCCTGTGGATGAACGTGGCG
ATACCCCGAGTCCAAAGTGGCGTGGGCCCATTACCGATTTATTTCACTTCGCCCCTGGGCTTTCATGACT
CGAGTCTGGTAAAGAAACCGCTGCTGCGAAATTTGAACGCCAGCACATGGACTCGTCTACTAGCGCAGCT
TAATTAACCTAGGCTGCTGCCACCGCTGAGCAATAACTAGCATAACCCCTTGGGGCCTCTAAACGGGTCT
TGAGGGGTTTTTTGCTGAAACCTCAGGCATTTGAGAAGCACACGGTCACACTGCTTCCGGTAGTCAATAA
ACCGGTAAACCAGCAATAGACATAAGCGGCTATTTAACGACCCTGCCCTGAACCGACGACAAGCTGACGA
CCGGGTCTCCGCAAGTGGCACTTTTCGGGGAAATGTGCGCGGAACCCCTATTTGTTTATTTTTCTAAATA
CATTCAAATATGTATCCGCTCATGAATTAATTCTTAGAAAAACTCATCGAGCATCAAATGAAACTGCAAT
TTATTCATATCAGGATTATCAATACCATATTTTTGAAAAAGCCGTTTCTGTAATGAAGGAGAAAACTCAC
CGAGGCAGTTCCATAGGATGGCAAGATCCTGGTATCGGTCTGCGATTCCGACTCGTCCAACATCAATACA
ACCTATTAATTTCCCCTCGTCAAAAATAAGGTTATCAAGTGAGAAATCACCATGAGTGACGACTGAATCC
GGTGAGAATGGCAAAAGTTTATGCATTTCTTTCCAGACTTGTTCAACAGGCCAGCCATTACGCTCGTCAT
CAAAATCACTCGCATCAACCAAACCGTTATTCATTCGTGATTGCGCCTGAGCGAGACGAAATACGCGGTC
GCTGTTAAAAGGACAATTACAAACAGGAATCGAATGCAACCGGCGCAGGAACACTGCCAGCGCATCAACA
ATATTTTCACCTGAATCAGGATATTCTTCTAATACCTGGAATGCTGTTTTCCCGGGGATCGCAGTGGTGA
GTAACCATGCATCATCAGGAGTACGGATAAAATGCTTGATGGTCGGAAGAGGCATAAATTCCGTCAGCCA
GTTTAGTCTGACCATCTCATCTGTAACATCATTGGCAACGCTACCTTTGCCATGTTTCAGAAACAACTCT
GGCGCATCGGGCTTCCCATACAATCGATAGATTGTCGCACCTGATTGCCCGACATTATCGCGAGCCCATT
TATACCCATATAAATCAGCATCCATGTTGGAATTTAATCGCGGCCTAGAGCAAGACGTTTCCCGTTGAAT
ATGGCTCATACTCTTCCTTTTTCAATATTATTGAAGCATTTATCAGGGTTATTGTCTCATGAGCGGATAC
ATATTTGAATGTATTTAGAAAAATAAACAAATAGGCATGCAGCGCTCTTCCGCTTCCTCGCTCACTGACT
CGCTACGCTCGGTCGTTCGACTGCGGCGAGCGGTGTCAGCTCACTCAAAAGCGGTAATACGGTTATCCAC
AGAATCAGGGGATAAAGCCGGAAAGAACATGTGAGCAAAAAGCAAAGCACCGGAAGAAGCCAACGCCGCA
GGCGTTTTTCCATAGGCTCCGCCCCCCTGACGAGCATCACAAAAATCGACGCTCAAGCCAGAGGTGGCGA
AACCCGACAGGACTATAAAGATACCAGGCGTTTCCCCCTGGAAGCTCCCTCGTGCGCTCTCCTGTTCCGA
CCCTGCCGCTTACCGGATACCTGTCCGCCTTTCTCCCTTCGGGAAGCGTGGCGCTTTCTCATAGCTCACG
CTGTTGGTATCTCAGTTCGGTGTAGGTCGTTCGCTCCAAGCTGGGCTGTGTGCACGAACCCCCCGTTCAG
CCCGACCGCTGCGCCTTATCCGGTAACTATCGTCTTGAGTCCAACCCGGTAAGACACGACTTATCGCCAC
TGGCAGCAGCCATTGGTAACTGATTTAGAGGACTTTGTCTTGAAGTTATGCACCTGTTAAGGCTAAACTG
AAAGAACAGATTTTGGTGAGTGCGGTCCTC
